>Addgene plasmid #211912 | pNBU2_repA3 | addgene full sequence | sequence record 421619 | Addgene NGS Result
CGATGAGAAAAGACTAATATTTATCTATCCATTCAGTTTGATTTCTCAGGACTTTACATCGTCCTGAAAG
TATTTGTTGGTACCGAGGACGCGTAAACATTTACAGTTGCATGTGGCCTATTGTTTTTAGCCGTTAAATA
TTTTATAACTATTAAATAGCGATACAAATTGTTCGAAACTAATATTGTTTATATCATATATTCTCGCATG
TTTTAAAGCTTTATTAAATTGATTTTTTGTAAACAGTTTTTCGTACTCTTTGTTAACCCATTTCATTACA
AAAGTTTCATATTTTTTTCTCTCTTTAAATGCCATTTTTGCTGGCTTTCTTTTTAATACAATTAATGTGC
TATCCACTTTAGGTTTTGGATGGAAATAATACCTAGGAATTTTTGCTAATATAGAAATATCTACCTCTGC
CATTAACAGCAATGCTAGTGATCTGTTTGTATCTAATAACATTTTAGCAAAACCATATTCCACTATTAAA
TAACTTATTGTGGCTGAACTTTCAAAAACAATTTTTCGAATTATATTTGTGCTTATGTTGTAAGGTATGC
TGCCAAATATTTTATATGGATTGTGGCTAGGAAATGTAAATTTCAGTATATCATCATTTACTATTTGATA
GTTAGGATAATTTAAGAGCTTATTACGAGTTACCTCACATAATTTAGAATCAATTTCTATCGCCGTTACA
AAATTACATCTCTTTACCAATCCAGCAGTAAAATGACCTTTCCCTGCACCTATTTCAAAGATGTTATCTT
TTTCATCTAAACTTATGCAATTCATTATTTTTTCTATGTGATATTTTGAAGTAATAAAATTTTGACTATC
TTTTATATTTACTTTGTTCATTATAACCTCTCCTTAATTTATTGCATCTCTTTTCGAATATTTATGTTTT
TTGAGAAAAGAACGTACTCATGGTTCATCCCGATATGCGTATCGGTCTGTATATCAGCAACTTTCTATGT
GTTTCAACTACAATAGTCATCTATTCTCATCTTTCTGAGTCCACCCCCTGCAAAGCCCCTCTTTACGACA
TAAAAATTCGGTCGGAAAAGGTATGCAAAAGATGTTTCTCTCTTTAAGAGAAACTCTTCGGGATGCAAAA
ATATGAAAATAACTCCAATTCACCAAATTATATAGCGACTTTTTTACAAAATGCTAAAATTTGTTGATTT
CCGTCAAGCAATTGTTGAGCAAAAATGTCTTTTACGATAAAATGATACCTCAATATCAACTGTTTAGCAA
AACGATATTTCTCTTAAAGAGAGAAACACCTTTTTGTTCACCAATCCCCGACTTTTAATCCCGCGGCCAT
GATTGAAAAAGGAAGAGTATGAGTATTCAACATTTCCGTGTCGCCCTTATTCCCTTTTTTGCGGCATTTT
GCCTTCCTGTTTTTGCTCACCCAGAAACGCTGGTGAAAGTAAAAGATGCTGAAGATCAGTTGGGTGCACG
AGTGGGTTACATCGAACTGGATCTCAACAGCGGTAAGATCCTTGAGAGTTTTCGCCCCGAAGAACGTTTT
CCAATGATGAGCACTTTTAAAGTTCTGCTATGTGGCGCGGTATTATCCCGTATTGACGCCGGGCAAGAGC
AACTCGGTCGCCGCATACACTATTCTCAGAATGACTTGGTTGAGTACTCACCAGTCACAGAAAAGCATCT
TACGGATGGCATGACAGTAAGAGAATTATGCAGTGCTGCCATAACCATGAGTGATAACACTGCGGCCAAC
TTACTTCTGACAACGATCGGAGGACCGAAGGAGCTAACCGCTTTTTTGCACAACATGGGGGATCATGTAA
CTCGCCTTGATCGTTGGGAACCGGAGCTGAATGAAGCCATACCAAACGACGAGCGTGACACCACGATGCC
TGTAGCAATGGCAACAACGTTGCGCAAACTATTAACTGGCGAACTACTTACTCTAGCTTCCCGGCAACAA
TTAATAGACTGGATGGAGGCGGATAAAGTTGCAGGACCACTTCTGCGCTCGGCCCTTCCGGCTGGCTGGT
TTATTGCTGATAAATCTGGAGCCGGTGAGCGTGGGTCTCGCGGTATCATTGCAGCACTGGGGCCAGATGG
TAAGCCCTCCCGTATCGTAGTTATCTACACGACGGGGAGTCAGGCAACTATGGATGAACGAAATAGACAG
ATCGCTGAGATAGGTGCCTCACTGATTAAGCATTGGTAACTGTCAGACCAAGTTTACTCATAACGCGTCA
ATTCGAGGGGGATCAATTCCGTGATAGGTGGGCTGCCCTTCCTGGTTGGCTTGGTTTCATCAGCCATCCG
CTTGCCCTCATCTGTTACGCCGGCGGTAGCCGGCCAGCCTCGCAGAGCAGGATTCCCGTTGAGCACCGCC
AGGTGCGAATAAGGGACAGTGAAGAAGGAACACCCGCTCGCGGGTGGGCCTACTTCACCTATCCTGCCCG
GCTGACGCCGTTGGATACACCAAGGAAAGTCTACACGAACCCTTTGGCAAAATCCTGTATATCGTGCGAA
AAAGGATGGATATACCGAAAAAATCGCTATAATGACCCCGAAGCAGGGTTATGCAGCGGAAAACGGAATT
GATCCGGCCACGATGCGTCCGGCGTAGAGGATCTGAAGATCAGCAGTTCAACCTGTTGATAGTACGTACT
AAGCTCTCATGTTTCACGTACTAAGCTCTCATGTTTAACGTACTAAGCTCTCATGTTTAACGAACTAAAC
CCTCATGGCTAACGTACTAAGCTCTCATGGCTAACGTACTAAGCTCTCATGTTTCACGTACTAAGCTCTC
ATGTTTGAACAATAAAATTAATATAAATCAGCAACTTAAATAGCCTCTAAGGTTTTAAGTTTTATAAGAA
AAAAAAGAATATATAAGGCTTTTAAAGCTTTTAAGGTTTAACGGTTGTGGACAACAAGCCAGGGATGTAA
CGCACTGAGAAGCCCTTAGAGCCTCTCAAAGCAATTTTGAGTGACACAGGAACACTTAACGGCTGACATG
GGAATTCCCCTCCACCGCGGTGGCTTAAGACCCACTTTCACATTTAAGTTGTTTTTCTAATCCGCATATG
ATCAATTCAAGGCCGAATAAGAAGGCTGGCTCTGCACCTTGGTGATCAAATAATTCGATAGCTTGTCGTA
ATAATGGCGGCATACTATCAGTAGTAGGTGTTTCCCTTTCTTCTTTAGCGACTTGATGCTCTTGATCTTC
CAATACGCAACCTAAAGTAAAATGCCCCACAGCGCTGAGTGCATATAATGCATTCTCTAGTGAAAAACCT
TGTTGGCATAAAAAGGCTAATTGATTTTCGAGAGTTTCATACTGTTTTTCTGTAGGCCGTGTACCTAAAT
GTACTTTTGCTCCATCGCGATGACTTAGTAAAGCACATCTAAAACTTTTAGCGTTATTACGTAAAAAATC
TTGCCAGCTTTCCCCTTCTAAAGGGCAAAAGTGAGTATGGTGCCTATCTAACATCTCAATGGCTAAGGCG
TCGAGCAAAGCCCGCTTATTTTTTACATGCCAATACAATGTAGGCTGCTCTACACCTAGCTTCTGGGCGA
GTTTACGGGTTGTTAAACCTTCGATTCCGACCTCATTAAGCAGCTCTAATGCGCTGTTAATCACTTTACT
TTTATCTAATCTAGACATATTCGTTTAATATCATAAATAATTTATTTTATTTTAAAATGCGCGGGTGCAA
AGGTAAGAGGTTTTATTTTAACTACCAAATGTTTTCGGAAGTTTTTTCGCTTTTCTTTTTCTATCGTTTC
TCAGACTCTCTTAGCGAAAGGGAAAGAAGGTAAAGAAGAAAAACAAAACGCCTTTTCTTTTTTTGCACCC
GCTTTCCAAGAGAAGAAAGCCTTGTTAAATTGACTTAGTGTAAAAGCGCAGTACTGCTTGACCATAAGAA
CAAAAAAATCTCTATCACTGATAGGGATAAAGTTTGGAAGATAAAGCTAAAAGTTCTTATCTTTGCAGTC
TCCCTATCAGTGATAGAGAGGAAATAAAGACATATAAAAGAAAAGACACCATGCACGTGAGCCTCGGTAC
CAAATTCCAGAAAAGAGGCCTCCCGAAAGGGGGGCCTTTTTTCGTTTTGGTCCGCCTCGTGAGAGCTGAG
AGACGACATGTTACTATGCTCCATAACTTCCGTCTCTTATCAGTTTTTTTGATGATAACAGCCGGTGACA
GCCGGCTGACAGGGGGTTAAGGGGGCTTGTCCCCTTACACACGCACTCTTTAGGGTGCTAGTGTGCTATC
ACCATACTGCATAGGTGCGAAGTTAGTGAATGTTTTGTAAATGCACAAATAAAGGGAAAAACATTTGGAT
TTGCGATAATAAAGTACTACCTTTGTTGCTGACCAAACGGTAGCTGACCGATACGGGAGAGTTACCAAAA
TACAAGCCGCTGGAGTTAATTGACGGACATCCGACATCTCCAGCGGCTTTATTTTTGCCTATCTGCTTCG
CCTAGGCACACCAGTACCTCTACTAAAAATGTACTTCAAAGATACTTATTTTCTACCGACTTGATAGTTT
TTACCCCATATTCTTGGACATTTTTCCCCCATGAGGTTATCTTTGTAGGGTGAAAGAGAAACCCATAAAC
GGGGATAGATTGAATGCTGGGAAGCATAAACAATCGGGGTAAGGTTAGCGAACCTTGCCTTTCATCCCCC
ATTATAACTTTACATAGAGGAACTTTATCTATCCCCCCCCGCCCCCAAAGAGGGAGCGACCAAACGGCAG
CTTCACTCAATGGAGTGTTACTGTTCATCAAAGCCAAGTGATAATTGTCGTTTCTCTGCTTCTTCTTTCT
TTTGGGCAGCTAAAGTCTTTTTCCGAACGTATGTTTTAGCAAATGTCACTCGGTCACCATTGAATACTAT
CAGAGGATTAATAAACCAAAGATTATCGGCTGGTCCTCGGGCTATGATTTCAGCTTTTACAAGTTCTGCA
AGTCCTTTATAAACGGCTTTGTCTGTTTTGTATTTGGTATATTCTAGGCATTTTTTTCTATTGAAAATGA
TTAAATCATTTTTGGGTTTCATGCAGGTCATAAAGTAACCAAAAACCCGAATAGCTGCTTGTGATAGGTC
AAAGAATGCAGCAAAGTTAGAAAGATACAATTTAGTGAATTGTTCTTCATCTACTTCTATTTGACGGATA
AACGAAGTCTTAAACACTTCTCCAGTTTCAGTGTCGGCTAAAGCTACTACAGCTCTCTTATCGCCACCAC
TATTACTCTTATACTTTTTAACAACATGATTTTCAATACCTTCTATAGCTTGTTTCATAAAAGGATTTTC
TTCGTTCTTTTGAAAATCGGTTAACTTAACTGCTTTTTTATTTTCCATTTTGATATGTTTTTGGGAAATA
TTATTCTCCACAAAGTAAACTATTATTTTCCATAAAAACAATATTAAGGGAAATATTATTTTCCTATTTA
GTATCATATTAGGAAATCGGTATTTTCTAGATTGGAAAATGAGAATTTCCAATATGGAAAATGCCCTATA
TTGTGTATCAAGTACTTAACTTATTCTATTTCTTTTATTCTTAATATACCCCCAAAACAGCACAAAATCA
GTCACTTAAAAATCATCGGTCGGGGAGAGTAGCGATATTAAAAGAATC
Features (pLannotate 1.2.2; 10 found; start..end, strand, type, name):
    133..861     -  CDS            ermC': ERM_BACIU - Experimental evidence at protein level: Swiss-Prot protein existence level 1. This protein produces a dimethylation of the adenine residue at position 2085 in 23S rRNA, resulting in reduced affinity between ribosomes and macrolide-lincosamide-streptogramin B antibiotics. From Bacillus subtilis.
   1332..1348    +  promoter       AmpR promoter (fragment): bla
   1349..2209    +  CDS            AmpR: β-lactamase; bla; confers resistance to ampicillin, carbenicillin, and related antibiotics
   2262..2307    -  CDS            traJ (fragment): oriT-recognizing protein; traJ
   2340..2449    -  oriT           oriT: incP origin of transfer
   2620..3008    +  rep_origin     R6K γ ori: γ replication origin from E. coli plasmid R6K; requires the R6K initiator protein pi for replication
   3035..3658    -  CDS            TetR: tetracycline repressor TetR; tetR from transposon Tn10; TetR binds to the tetracycline operator tetO to inhibit transcription. This inhibition can be relieved by adding tetracycline or doxycycline.
   3927..3947    -  promoter       PLtetO-1 promoter (fragment): modified phage lambda PL promoter with tet operator sites (Lutz and Bujard, 1997)
   3990..4009    +  promoter       tight TRE promoter (fragment): Tet-responsive promoter PTight, consisting of seven tet operator sequences followed by the minimal CMV promoter
   5602..5618    -  protein_bind   HK022 attP (fragment): attP; attachment site of phage HK022 HK022 integrase
