[The description below was written by a language model from this plasmid's Addgene catalogue record and pLannotate feature annotations shown in this document.]
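Description:
pNBU2_repA3 is an empty-backbone shuttle vector for inducible protein expression in gut Bacteroidales, derived from pNBU2_erm-TetR-P1T_DP-GH023. The parent is an integrating pNBU2-type vector. Here the integration module was exchanged for a fragment from pFD340, so the plasmid replicates autonomously in Bacteroidales rather than inserting into the chromosome. The annotated 5,648 nt sequence does not label this replication fragment. A large unannotated stretch downstream of the tet-regulated region may contain it, but the feature table does not confirm this.

In E. coli the plasmid relies on the R6K γ origin, which needs the pi initiator protein supplied in trans. This explains its propagation in a pir-expressing strain, with selection by ampicillin through β-lactamase. An incP oriT, with an adjacent traJ fragment, allows conjugative mobilisation from a suitable E. coli donor into Bacteroidales recipients. An erm-family rRNA methylase gene, annotated by homology to ermC', confers macrolide-lincosamide resistance and presumably serves as the selectable marker in the recipient.

The expression module consists of a TetR repressor gene and a promoter region carrying tet operator sequences. The software reports these operators as short PLtetO-1 and TRE fragments, which most likely reflect tetO matches within the Bacteroides-adapted promoter rather than those promoters themselves. Anhydrotetracycline relieves TetR repression to induce a cloned gene. According to the record, the cassette also includes a terminator and a barcoding site, neither of which is annotated. The short HK022 attP hit is a 17 nt fragment and is probably incidental. The vector was developed for barcoded overexpression library screens that link genes to phenotypes such as carbon utilisation and stress resistance.
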