Addgene plasmid #211912: pNBU2_repA3
Purpose: (Empty Backbone) Replicative vector for protein expression in Bacteroidales with an aTc inducible promoter, terminator, and a barcoding site.
Depositing lab: Adam Arkin. Depositing organization: Lawrence Berkeley National Laboratory. Publication: Barcoded overexpression screens in gut Bacteroidales identify genes with roles in carbon utilization and stress resistance. Huang YY, Price MN, Hung A, Gal-Oz O, Tripathi S, Smith CW, Ho D, Carion H, Deutschbauer AM, Arkin AP. Nat Commun. 2024 Aug 5;15(1):6618. doi: 10.1038/s41467-024-50124-3. PubMed 39103350.
Backbone
  Vector backbone: pNBU2_erm-TetR-P1T_DP-GH023
  Modifications to backbone: Exchanged integron with a fragment from pFD340 to make vector replicative in Bacteroidales.
  Vector type: Bacterial Expression
Growth in bacteria
  Bacterial resistance: Ampicillin, 100 μg/mL
  Growth temperature: 37°C
  Growth strain: Pir1
  Copy number: Unknown
Terms and licenses: Academic/Nonprofit Terms; Industry Terms: Not Available to Industry
How to cite: pNBU2_repA3 was a gift from Adam Arkin (Addgene plasmid # 211912 ; http://n2t.net/addgene:211912 ; RRID:Addgene_211912)
